>Addgene plasmid #206504 | AAV-KP1 | addgene full sequence | sequence record 406372 | Addgene NGS Result
CCGCCATGCCGGGGTTTTACGAGATTGTGATTAAGGTCCCCAGCGACCTTGACGAGCATCTGCCCGGCAT
TTCTGACAGCTTTGTGAACTGGGTGGCCGAGAAGGAATGGGAGTTGCCGCCAGATTCTGACATGGATCTG
AATCTGATTGAGCAGGCACCCCTGACCGTGGCCGAGAAGCTGCAGCGCGACTTTCTGACGGAATGGCGCC
GTGTGAGTAAGGCCCCGGAGGCTCTTTTCTTTGTGCAATTTGAGAAGGGAGAGAGCTACTTCCACATGCA
CGTGCTCGTGGAAACCACCGGGGTGAAATCCATGGTTTTGGGACGTTTCCTGAGTCAGATTCGCGAAAAA
CTGATTCAGAGAATTTACCGCGGGATCGAGCCGACTTTGCCAAACTGGTTCGCGGTCACAAAGACCAGAA
ATGGCGCCGGAGGCGGGAACAAGGTGGTGGATGAGTGCTACATCCCCAATTACTTGCTCCCCAAAACCCA
GCCTGAGCTCCAGTGGGCGTGGACTAATATGGAACAGTATTTAAGCGCCTGTTTGAATCTCACGGAGCGT
AAACGGTTGGTGGCGCAGCATCTGACGCACGTGTCGCAGACGCAGGAGCAGAACAAAGAGAATCAGAATC
CCAATTCTGATGCGCCGGTGATCAGATCAAAAACTTCAGCCAGGTACATGGAGCTGGTCGGGTGGCTCGT
GGACAAGGGGATTACCTCGGAGAAGCAGTGGATCCAGGAGGACCAGGCCTCATACATCTCCTTCAATGCG
GCCTCCAACTCGCGGTCCCAAATCAAGGCTGCCTTGGACAATGCGGGAAAGATTATGAGCCTGACTAAAA
CCGCCCCCGACTACCTGGTGGGCCAGCAGCCCGTGGAGGACATTTCCAGCAATCGGATTTATAAAATTTT
GGAACTAAACGGGTACGATCCCCAATATGCGGCTTCCGTCTTTCTGGGATGGGCCACGAAAAAGTTCGGC
AAGAGGAACACCATCTGGCTGTTTGGGCCTGCAACTACCGGGAAGACCAACATCGCGGAGGCCATAGCCC
ACACTGTGCCCTTCTACGGGTGCGTAAACTGGACCAATGAGAACTTTCCCTTCAACGACTGTGTCGACAA
GATGGTGATCTGGTGGGAGGAGGGGAAGATGACCGCCAAGGTCGTGGAGTCGGCCAAAGCCATTCTCGGA
GGAAGCAAGGTGCGCGTGGACCAGAAATGCAAGTCCTCGGCCCAGATAGACCCGACTCCCGTGATCGTCA
CCTCCAACACCAACATGTGCGCCGTGATTGACGGGAACTCAACGACCTTCGAACACCAGCAGCCGTTGCA
AGACCGGATGTTCAAATTTGAACTCACCCGCCGTCTGGATCATGACTTTGGGAAGGTCACCAAGCAGGAA
GTCAAAGACTTTTTCCGGTGGGCAAAGGATCACGTGGTTGAGGTGGAGCATGAATTCTACGTCAAAAAGG
GTGGAGCCAAGAAAAGACCCGCCCCCAGTGACGCAGATATAAGTGAGCCCAAACGGGTGCGCGAGTCAGT
TGCGCAGCCATCGACGTCAGACGCGGAAGCTTCGATCAACTACGCAGACAGGTACCAAAACAAATGTTCT
CGTCACGTGGGCATGAATCTGATGCTGTTTCCCTGCAGACAATGCGAGAGAATGAATCAGAATTCAAATA
TCTGCTTCACTCACGGACAGAAAGACTGTTTAGAGTGCTTTCCCGTGTCAGAATCTCAACCCGTTTCTGT
CGTCAAAAAGGCGTATCAGAAACTGTGCTACATTCATCATATCATGGGAAAGGTGCCAGACGCTTGCACT
GCCTGCGATCTGGTCAATGTGGATTTGGATGACTGCATCTTTGAACAATAAATGATTTAAATCAGGTATG
GCTGCCGATGGTTATCTTCCAGATTGGCTCGAGGACACTCTCTCTGAAGGAATAAGACAGTGGTGGAAGC
TCAAACCTGGCCCACCACCACCAAAGCCCGCAGAGCGGCATAAGGACGACAGCAGGGGTCTTGTGCTTCC
GGGTTACAAATACCTCGGACCCGGCAACGGACTCGACAAGGGGGAGCCCGTCAACGCGGCGGACGCAGCG
GCCCTCGAGCACGACAAGGCCTACGACCAGCAGCTCAAAGCGGGTGACAATCCGTACCTGCGGTATAACC
ACGCCGACGCCGAGTTTCAGGAGCGTCTGCAAGAAGATACGTCTTTTGGGGGCAACCTCGGGCGAGCAGT
CTTCCAGGCCAAGAAGCGGGTTCTCGAACCTCTCGGTCTGGTTGAGGAACCTGTTAAGACGGCTCCGGGA
AAAAAGAGGCCGGTAGAGCACTCTCCTGTGGAGCCAGACTCCTCCTCGGGAACCGGAAAGGCGGGCCAGC
AGCCTGCGAGGAAGCGACTCAACTTTGGTCAGACTGGAGACACCGACTCCGCCGCTGACCCCCAGCCTCT
CGGAGAACCACCAGCAGCCCCCTCTGGTCTGGGAACTGGTACAATGGCTGCAGGCGGTGGCGCTCCAATG
GCAGACAATAACGAAGGCGCCGACGGAGTGGGTAATGCCTCGGGAAATTGGCATTGCGATTCCACATGGC
TGGGCGACAGAGTCATCACCACCAGCACCCGCACCTGGGCCTTGCCCACCTACAATAACCACCTCTACAA
GCAAATCTCCAGTGCTTCAACGGGGGCCAGCAACGACAACCACTACTTCGGCTACAGCACCCCCTGGGGG
TACTTTGACTTCAACCGCTTCCACTGCCACTTCTCACCACGTGACTGGCAAAGACTCATCAACAACAACT
GGGGATTCCGGCCCAAGAGACTCAACTTCAAGCTCTTCAACATCCAGGTCAAGGAGGTCACGCAGAATGA
AGGCACCAAGACCATCGCCAATAACCTTACCAGCACGGTTCAGGTGTTTACTGACTCGGAGTACCAGCTG
CCGTACGTTCTCGGCTCTGCCCACCAGGGCTGCCTGCCTCCGTTCCCGGCGGACGTGTTCATGATTCCGC
AGTACGGCTACCTAACGCTCAACAATGGCAGCCAGGCGATGGGTCGCTCGTCCTTCTACTGCCTGGAGTA
CTTTCCGTCGCAGATGCTGAGAACCGGCAACAACTTCCAGTTTACTTACACCTTCGAGGACGTGCCTTTC
CACAGCAGCTACGCTCACAGCCAGAGTTTGGATCGCTTGATGAATCCTCTTATTGATCAGTATCTGTACT
ACCTGAACAGAACGCAAGGAACAACCTCTGGAACAACCAACCAATCACGGCTGCTTTTTAGCCAGGCTGG
GCCTCAGTCTATGTCTTTGCAGGCCAGAAATTGGCTACCTGGGCCCTGCTACCGGCAACAGAGACTTTCA
AAGACTGCTAACGACAACAACAACAGTAACTTTCCTTGGACAGCGGCCAGCAAATATCATCTCAATGGCC
GCGACTCGCTGGTGAATCCAGGACCAGCTATGGCCAGTCACAAGGACGATGAAGAAAAATTTTTCCCTAT
GCACGGCAATCTAATATTTGGCAAAGAAGGGACAACGGCAAGTAACGCAGAATTAGATAATGTAATGATT
ACGGATGAAGAAGAGATTCGTACCACCAATCCTGTGGCAACAGAGCAGTATGGAACTGTGGCAAATAACT
TGCAGAGCTCAAATACAGCTCCCACGACTAGAACTGTCAATGATCAGGGGGCCTTACCTGGCATGGTGTG
GCAAGATCGTGACGTGTACCTTCAAGGACCTATCTGGGCAAAGATTCCTCACACGGATGGACACTTTCAT
CCTTCTCCTCTGATGGGCGGCTTTGGCCTGAAACATCCTCCGCCTCAGATCCTGATCAAGAACACGCCTG
TACCTGCGGATCCTCCAACGGCCTTCAACAAGGACAAGCTGAACTCTTTCATCACCCAGTATTCTACTGG
CCAAGTCAGCGTGGAGATCGAGTGGGAGCTGCAGAAGGAAAACAGCAAGCGCTGGAACCCCGAGATCCAG
TACACCTCCAACTACTACAAATCTACAAGTGTGGACTTTGCTGTTAATACAGAAGGCGTGTACTCTGAAC
CCCGCCCCATTGGCACCCGTTACCTCACCCGTAATCTGTAATTGCCTGTTAATCAATAAACCGGTTGATT
CGTTTCAGTTGAACTTTGGTCTCTGCGAAGGGCGAATTCGTTTAAACCTGCAGGACTAGAGGTCCTGTAT
TAGAGGTCACGTGAGTGTTTTGCGACATTTTGCGACACCATGTGGTCACGCTGGGTATTTAAGCCCGAGT
GAGCACGCAGGGTCTCCATTTTGAAGCGGGAGGTTTGAACGCGCAGCCGCCAAGCCGAATTCTGCAGATA
TCCATCACACTGGCGGCCGCTCGACTAGAGCGGCCGCCACCGCGGTGGAGCTCCAGCTTTTGTTCCCTTT
AGTGAGGGTTAATTGCGCGCTTGGCGTAATCATGGTCATAGCTGTTTCCTGTGTGAAATTGTTATCCGCT
CACAATTCCACACAACATACGAGCCGGAAGCATAAAGTGTAAAGCCTGGGGTGCCTAATGAGTGAGCTAA
CTCACATTAATTGCGTTGCGCTCACTGCCCGCTTTCCAGTCGGGAAACCTGTCGTGCCAGCTGCATTAAT
GAATCGGCCAACGCGCGGGGAGAGGCGGTTTGCGTATTGGGCGCTCTTCCGCTTCCTCGCTCACTGACTC
GCTGCGCTCGGTCGTTCGGCTGCGGCGAGCGGTATCAGCTCACTCAAAGGCGGTAATACGGTTATCCACA
GAATCAGGGGATAACGCAGGAAAGAACATGTGAGCAAAAGGCCAGCAAAAGGCCAGGAACCGTAAAAAGG
CCGCGTTGCTGGCGTTTTTCCATAGGCTCCGCCCCCCTGACGAGCATCACAAAAATCGACGCTCAAGTCA
GAGGTGGCGAAACCCGACAGGACTATAAAGATACCAGGCGTTTCCCCCTGGAAGCTCCCTCGTGCGCTCT
CCTGTTCCGACCCTGCCGCTTACCGGATACCTGTCCGCCTTTCTCCCTTCGGGAAGCGTGGCGCTTTCTC
ATAGCTCACGCTGTAGGTATCTCAGTTCGGTGTAGGTCGTTCGCTCCAAGCTGGGCTGTGTGCACGAACC
CCCCGTTCAGCCCGACCGCTGCGCCTTATCCGGTAACTATCGTCTTGAGTCCAACCCGGTAAGACACGAC
TTATCGCCACTGGCAGCAGCCACTGGTAACAGGATTAGCAGAGCGAGGTATGTAGGCGGTGCTACAGAGT
TCTTGAAGTGGTGGCCTAACTACGGCTACACTAGAAGAACAGTATTTGGTATCTGCGCTCTGCTGAAGCC
AGTTACCTTCGGAAAAAGAGTTGGTAGCTCTTGATCCGGCAAACAAACCACCGCTGGTAGCGGTGGTTTT
TTTGTTTGCAAGCAGCAGATTACGCGCAGAAAAAAAGGATCTCAAGAAGATCCTTTGATCTTTTCTACGG
GGTCTGACGCTCAGTGGAACGAAAACTCACGTTAAGGGATTTTGGTCATGAGATTATCAAAAAGGATCTT
CACCTAGATCCTTTTAAATTAAAAATGAAGTTTTAAATCAATCTAAAGTATATATGAGTAAACTTGGTCT
GACAGTTACCAATGCTTAATCAGTGAGGCACCTATCTCAGCGATCTGTCTATTTCGTTCATCCATAGTTG
CCTGACTCCCCGTCGTGTAGATAACTACGATACGGGAGGGCTTACCATCTGGCCCCAGTGCTGCAATGAT
ACCGCGAGACCCACGCTCACCGGCTCCAGATTTATCAGCAATAAACCAGCCAGCCGGAAGGGCCGAGCGC
AGAAGTGGTCCTGCAACTTTATCCGCCTCCATCCAGTCTATTAATTGTTGCCGGGAAGCTAGAGTAAGTA
GTTCGCCAGTTAATAGTTTGCGCAACGTTGTTGCCATTGCTACAGGCATCGTGGTGTCACGCTCGTCGTT
TGGTATGGCTTCATTCAGCTCCGGTTCCCAACGATCAAGGCGAGTTACATGATCCCCCATGTTGTGCAAA
AAAGCGGTTAGCTCCTTCGGTCCTCCGATCGTTGTCAGAAGTAAGTTGGCCGCAGTGTTATCACTCATGG
TTATGGCAGCACTGCATAATTCTCTTACTGTCATGCCATCCGTAAGATGCTTTTCTGTGACTGGTGAGTA
CTCAACCAAGTCATTCTGAGAATAGTGTATGCGGCGACCGAGTTGCTCTTGCCCGGCGTCAATACGGGAT
AATACCGCGCCACATAGCAGAACTTTAAAAGTGCTCATCATTGGAAAACGTTCTTCGGGGCGAAAACTCT
CAAGGATCTTACCGCTGTTGAGATCCAGTTCGATGTAACCCACTCGTGCACCCAACTGATCTTCAGCATC
TTTTACTTTCACCAGCGTTTCTGGGTGAGCAAAAACAGGAAGGCAAAATGCCGCAAAAAAGGGAATAAGG
GCGACACGGAAATGTTGAATACTCATACTCTTCCTTTTTCAATATTATTGAAGCATTTATCAGGGTTATT
GTCTCATGAGCGGATACATATTTGAATGTATTTAGAAAAATAAACAAATAGGGGTTCCGCGCACATTTCC
CCGAAAAGTGCCACCTAAATTGTAAGCGTTAATATTTTGTTAAAATTCGCGTTAAATTTTTGTTAAATCA
GCTCATTTTTTAACCAATAGGCCGAAATCGGCAAAATCCCTTATAAATCAAAAGAATAGACCGAGATAGG
GT
[37 nt withheld, positions 6723-6759]
AAAGAACGTGGACTCCAACGTCAAAGG
[49 nt withheld, positions 6787-6835]
T
[91 nt withheld, positions 6837-6927]
G
[124 nt withheld, positions 6929-7052]
CCCATTCGCCATTCAGGCTGCGCAACTGTTGGGAAGGGCGATCGGTGCGGGCCTCTTCGCTATTACGCCA
GCTGGCGAAAGGGGGATGTGCTGCAAGGCGATTAAGTTGGGTAACGCCAGGGTTTTCCCAGTCACGACGT
TGTAAAACGACGGCCAGTGAGCGCGCGTAATACGACTCACTATAGGGCGAATTGGGTACCGGGCCCCCCC
TCGATCGAGGTCGACGGTATCGGGGGAGCTCGCAGGGTCTCCATTTTGAAGCGGGAGGTTTGAACGCGCA
G
Features (pLannotate 1.2.2; 14 found; start..end, strand, type, name):
    678..1868    +  CDS            Rep52: REP52_AAV2S - Experimental evidence at protein level: Swiss-Prot protein existence level 1. Plays a critical role during packaging of viral DNA into empty capsids, where they are thought to be part of the packaging motor complex. The single stranded genomic DNA is packaged in a 3' to 5' direction and requires the association between viral DNA and Rep40. Regulates host PKA activity by interacting with host PRKX as a mechanism to interfere with helper virus propagation and to promote its own replication. From Adeno-associated virus 2 (isolate Srivastava/1982) (AAV-2).
   1888..4098    +  CDS            VP1: CAPSD_AAV2S - Experimental evidence at protein level: Swiss-Prot protein existence level 1. Capsid protein self-assembles to form an icosahedral capsid with a T=1 symmetry, about 22 nm in diameter, and consisting of 60 copies of three size variants of the capsid protein VP1, VP2 and VP3 which differ in their N-terminus. The capsid encapsulates the genomic ssDNA. Binds to host cell heparan sulfate and uses host ITGA5-ITGB1 as coreceptor on the cell surface to provide virion attachment to target cell. This attachment induces virion internalization predominantly through clathrin-dependent endocyt
   4365..4393    -  misc_feature   MCS (fragment): pBluescript multiple cloning site
   4406..4424    -  promoter       T3 promoter: promoter for bacteriophage T3 RNA polymerase
   4469..4485    -  protein_bind   lac operator: The lac repressor binds to the lac operator to inhibit transcription in E. coli. This inhibition can be relieved by adding lactose or isopropyl-β-D-thiogalactopyranoside (IPTG). lac repressor encoded by lacI
   4493..4523    -  promoter       lac promoter: promoter for the E. coli lac operon
   4538..4559    -  protein_bind   CAP binding site: CAP binding activates transcription in the presence of cAMP. E. coli catabolite activator protein
   4572..4664    -  CDS            lacI (fragment): lac repressor; lacI; The lac repressor binds to the lac operator to inhibit transcription in E. coli. This inhibition can be relieved by adding lactose or isopropyl-β-D-thiogalactopyranoside (IPTG).
   4847..5435    -  rep_origin     ori: high-copy-number ColE1/pMB1/pBR322/pUC origin of replication
   5606..6466    -  CDS            AmpR: β-lactamase; bla; confers resistance to ampicillin, carbenicillin, and related antibiotics
   6467..6571    -  promoter       AmpR promoter: bla
   6624..7052    -  rep_origin     f1 ori (sequence partly withheld): f1 bacteriophage origin of replication; arrow indicates direction of (+) strand synthesis
   7057..7212    -  CDS            lacZα (fragment): LacZα fragment of β-galactosidase; lacZ fragment
   7220..7238    +  promoter       T7 promoter: promoter for bacteriophage T7 RNA polymerase
