[The description below was written by a language model from this plasmid's Addgene catalogue record and pLannotate feature annotations shown in this document.]
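Description:
AAV-KP1 is an AAV packaging (rep/cap helper) plasmid of 7,333 bp that supplies the viral replication and capsid functions in trans for producing recombinant AAV particles pseudotyped with the KP1 capsid. It is built on a generic pBluescript-type cloning backbone. The annotation shows a high-copy ColE1/pUC origin, an f1 phage origin, an ampicillin resistance gene with its own promoter, and leftover cloning-vector elements: T7 and T3 promoters, lac promoter/operator, and fragments of lacZα, lacI and the multiple cloning site. These remnants have no evident role in packaging. No inverted terminal repeats are annotated, consistent with a helper plasmid that is not itself meant to be encapsidated.

The payload is the AAV2 rep gene followed by the 2.2 kb KP1 cap open reading frame, placed between retained SwaI and AgeI sites. The catalogue lists p5 as the promoter and specifies that only a partial AAV2 p5 promoter is present. The feature table marks the Rep52 coding region of AAV2, a protein involved in loading single-stranded genomes into preformed capsids. The sequence upstream of that annotation is unlabelled but would correspond to the remainder of rep. The cap region is detected by similarity to AAV2 VP1, although the record identifies it as the KP1 variant rather than wild-type AAV2. VP1, VP2 and VP3 from this frame assemble into the icosahedral shell.

The associated study used a barcoded AAV capsid library to select capsids for clinically relevant gene therapy vectors. The plasmid would typically be co-transfected with an ITR-flanked transgene plasmid and adenoviral helper functions to make KP1-packaged vectors.
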