Addgene plasmid #206504: AAV-KP1
Purpose: AAV packaging vector containing AAV2 rep and KP1 cap and partial AAV2 p5 promoter
Depositing lab: Mark Kay. Depositing organization: Stanford University. Publication: Using a barcoded AAV capsid library to select for clinically relevant gene therapy vectors. Pekrun K, De Alencastro G, Luo QJ, Liu J, Kim Y, Nygaard S, Galivo F, Zhang F, Song R, Tiffany MR, Xu J, Hebrok M, Grompe M, Kay MA. JCI Insight. 2019 Nov 14;4(22). pii: 131610. doi: 10.1172/jci.insight.131610. PubMed 31723052.
Backbone
  Vector backbone: AAV2 rep, partial p5 in generic backbone
  Backbone size w/o insert (bp): 5116
  Total vector size (bp): 7333
  Vector type: AAV
Growth in bacteria
  Bacterial resistance: Ampicillin, 100 μg/mL
  Growth temperature: 37°C
  Growth strain: NEB Stable ;
  Copy number: High Copy
Gene/Insert
  Gene/Insert name: KP1 capsid
  Species: adeno-associated virus
  Insert size (bp): 2214
  GenBank ID: MN428626.1
  Promoter: p5
  Cloning method: Restriction Enzyme; 5′ cloning site Swa I (not destroyed); 3′ cloning site Age I (not destroyed)
  Sequencing primers: 5′ TGGATGACTGCATCTTTGAA; 3′ GCAGGTTTAAACGAATTC
Terms and licenses: Academic/Nonprofit Terms; Industry Terms: Not Available to Industry
How to cite: AAV-KP1 was a gift from Mark Kay (Addgene plasmid # 206504 ; http://n2t.net/addgene:206504 ; RRID:Addgene_206504)
